>Addgene plasmid #80930 | pAAV-SMVP-Cas9N | depositor full sequence | sequence record 152874 | pAAV-SMVP-Cas9N sequence 7010 bps
ACGCTTCCCGAAGGGAGAAAGGCGGACAGGTATCCGGTAAGCGGCAGGGTCGGAACAGGAGAGCGCACGA
GGGAGCTTCCAGGGGGAAACGCCTGGTATCTTTATAGTCCTGTCGGGTTTCGCCACCTCTGACTTGAGCG
TCGATTTTTGTGATGCTCGTCAGGGGGGCGGAGCCTATGGAAAAACGCCAGCAACGCGGCCTTTTTACGG
TTCCTGGCCTTTTGCTGCGGTTTTGCTCACATGTTCTTTCCTGCGTTATCCCCTGATTCTGTGGATAACC
GTATTACCGCCTTTGAGTGAGCTGATACCGCTCGCCGCAGCCGAACGACCGAGCGCAGCGAGTCAGTGAG
CGAGGAAGCGGAAGAGCGCCCAATACGCAAACCGCCTCTCCCCGCGCGTTGGCCGATTCATTAATGCAGC
TGGCACGACAGGTTTCCCGACTGGAAAGCGGGCAGTGAGCGCAACGCAATTAATGTGAGTTAGCTCACTC
ATTAGGCACCCCAGGCTTTACACTTTATGCTTCCGGCTCGTATGTTGTGTGGAATTGTGAGCGGATAACA
ATTTCACACAGGAAACAGCTATGACCATGATTACGCCAGATTTAATTAAGGCTGCGCGCTCGCTCGCTCA
CTGAGGCCGCCCGGGCAAAGCCCGGGCGTCGGGCGACCTTTGGTCGCCCGGCCTCAGTGAGCGAGCGAGC
GCGCAGAGAGGGAGTGGCCAACTCCATCACTAGGGGTTCCTTGTAGTTAATGATTAACCCGCCATGCTAC
TTATCTACCTGCGGCCGCGGAATGTGTGTCAGTTAGGGTGTGGAAAGTCCCCAGGCTCCCCAGCAGGCAG
AAGTATGCAAAGCATGCATCTCAATTAGTCAGCAACCAGTCCCGGTCTCCTCCCATGCATGTCAATATTG
GCCATTAGCCATATTATTCATTGGTTATATAGCATAAATCAATATTGGCTATTGGCCATTGCATACGTTG
TATCTATATCATAATATGTACATTTATATTGGCTCATGTCCAATATGACCGCCATGTTGGCATTGATTAT
TGACTAGTTATTAATAGTAATCAATTACGGGGTCATTAGTTCATAGCCCATATATGGAGTTCCGCGTTAC
ATAACTTACGGTAAATGGCCCGCCTGGCTGACCGCCCAACGACCCCCGCCCATTGACGTCAATAATGACG
TATGTTCCCATAGTAACGCCAATAGGGACTTTCCATTGACGTCAATGGGTGGAGTATTTACGGTAAACTG
CCCACTTGGCAGTACATCAAGTGTATCATATGCCAAGTCCGCCCCCTATTGACGTCAATGACGGTAAATG
GCCCGCCTGGCATTATGCCCAGTACATGACCTTACGGGACTTTCCTACTTGGCAGTACATCTACGTATTA
GTCATCGCTATTACCATGGTGATGCGGTTTTGGCAGTACACCAATGGGCGTGGATAGCGGTTTGACTCAC
GGGGATTTCCAAGTCTCCACCCCATTGACGTCAATGGGAGTTTGTTTTGGCACCAAAATCAACGGGACTT
TCCAAAATGTCGTAATAACCCCGCCCCGTTGACGCAAATGGGCGGTAGGCGTGTACGGTGGGAGGTCTAT
ATAAGCAGAGGTCGTTTAGTGAACCGTCAGATCACTAGTAGCTTTATTGCGGTAGTTTATCACAGTTAAA
TTGCTAACGCAGTCAGTGCTCGACTGATCACAGGTAAGTATCAAGGTTACAAGACAGGTTTAAGGAGGCC
AATAGAAACTGGGCTTGTCGAGACAGAGAAGATTCTTGCGTTTCTGATAGGCACCTATTGGTCTTACTGA
CATCCACTTTGCCTTTCTCTCCACAGGGGTACCGAAGCCGCTAGCGCTACCGGTCGCCACCATGGCCCCA
AAGAAGAAGCGGAAGGTCGGTATCCACGGAGTCCCAGCAGCCGACAAGAAGTACTCCATTGGGCTCGATA
TCGGCACAAACAGCGTCGGCTGGGCCGTCATTACGGACGAGTACAAGGTGCCGAGCAAAAAATTCAAAGT
TCTGGGCAATACCGATCGCCACAGCATAAAGAAGAACCTCATTGGCGCCCTCCTGTTCGACTCCGGGGAA
ACGGCCGAAGCCACGCGGCTCAAAAGAACAGCACGGCGCAGATATACCCGCAGAAAGAATCGGATCTGCT
ACCTGCAGGAGATCTTTAGTAATGAGATGGCTAAGGTGGATGACTCTTTCTTCCATAGGCTGGAGGAGTC
CTTTTTGGTGGAGGAGGATAAAAAGCACGAGCGCCACCCAATCTTTGGCAATATCGTGGACGAGGTGGCG
TACCATGAAAAGTACCCAACCATATATCATCTGAGGAAGAAGCTTGTAGACAGTACTGATAAGGCTGACT
TGCGGTTGATCTATCTCGCGCTGGCGCATATGATCAAATTTCGGGGACACTTCCTCATCGAGGGGGACCT
GAACCCAGACAACAGCGATGTCGACAAACTCTTTATCCAACTGGTTCAGACTTACAATCAGCTTTTCGAA
GAGAACCCGATCAACGCATCCGGAGTTGACGCCAAAGCAATCCTGAGCGCTAGGCTGTCCAAATCCCGGC
GGCTCGAAAACCTCATCGCACAGCTCCCTGGGGAGAAGAAGAACGGCCTGTTTGGTAATCTTATCGCCCT
GTCACTCGGGCTGACCCCCAACTTTAAATCTAACTTCGACCTGGCCGAAGATGCCAAGCTTCAACTGAGC
AAAGACACCTACGATGATGATCTCGACAATCTGCTGGCCCAGATCGGCGACCAGTACGCAGACCTTTTTT
TGGCGGCAAAGAACCTGTCAGACGCCATTCTGCTGAGTGATATTCTGCGAGTGAACACGGAGATCACCAA
AGCTCCGCTGAGCGCTAGTATGATCAAGCGCTATGATGAGCACCACCAAGACTTGACTTTGCTGAAGGCC
CTTGTCAGACAGCAACTGCCTGAGAAGTACAAGGAAATTTTCTTCGATCAGTCTAAAAATGGCTACGCCG
GATACATTGACGGCGGAGCAAGCCAGGAGGAATTTTACAAATTTATTAAGCCCATCTTGGAAAAAATGGA
CGGCACCGAGGAGCTGCTGGTAAAGCTTAACAGAGAAGATCTGTTGCGCAAACAGCGCACTTTCGACAAT
GGAAGCATCCCCCACCAGATTCACCTGGGCGAACTGCACGCTATCCTCAGGCGGCAAGAGGATTTCTACC
CCTTTTTGAAAGATAACAGGGAAAAGATTGAGAAAATCCTCACATTTCGGATACCCTACTATGTAGGCCC
CCTCGCCCGGGGAAATTCCAGATTCGCGTGGATGACTCGCAAATCAGAAGAGACCATCACTCCCTGGAAC
TTCGAGGAAGTCGTGGATAAGGGGGCCTCTGCCCAGTCCTTCATCGAAAGGATGACTAACTTTGATAAAA
ATCTGCCTAACGAAAAGGTGCTTCCTAAACACTCTCTGCTGTACGAGTACTTCACAGTTTATAACGAGCT
CACCAAGGTCAAATACGTCACAGAAGGGATGAGAAAGCCAGCATTCCTGTCTGGAGAGCAGAAGAAAGCT
ATCGTGGACCTCCTCTTCAAGACGAACCGGAAAGTTACCGTGAAACAGCTCAAAGAAGACTATTTCAAAA
AGATTGAATGTTTCGACTCTGTTGAAATCAGCGGAGTGGAGGATCGCTTCAACGCATCCCTGGGAACGTA
TCACGATCTCCTGAAAATCATTAAAGACAAGGACTTCCTGGACAATGAGGAGAACGAGGACATTCTTGAG
GACATTGTCCTCACCCTTACGTTGTTTGAAGATAGGGAGATGATTGAAGAACGCTTGAAAACTTACGCTC
ATCTCTTCGACGACAAAGTCATGAAACAGCTCAAGAGGCGCCGATATACAGGATGGGGGCGGCTGTCAAG
AAAACTGATCAATGGGATCCGAGACAAGCAGAGTGGAAAGACAATCCTGGATTTTCTTAAGTCCGATGGA
TTTGCCAACCGGAACTTCATGCAGTTGATCCATGATGACTCTCTCACCTTTAAGGAGGACATCCAGAAAG
CACAAGTTTGTCTGGCTGGCGATACTCTCATTACCCTGGCCGATGGACGACGAGTGCCTATTAGAGAACT
GGTGTCACAGCAGAATTTTTCCGTGTGGGCTCTGAATCCTCAGACTTACCGCCTGGAGAGGGCTAGAGTG
AGTAGAGCTTTCTGTACCGGCATCAAACCTGTGTACCGCCTCACCACTAGACTGGGGAGATCCATTAGGG
CCACTGCCAACCACCGATTTCTCACACCTCAGGGCTGGAAACGAGTCGATGAACTCCAGCCTGGAGATTA
CCTGGCTCTGCCTAGGAGAATCCCTACTGCCTCCTGATCTCGAGCTCGATGAGTTTGGACAAACCACAAC
TAGAATGCAGTGAAAAAAATGCTTTATTTGTGAAATTTGTGATGCTATTGCTTTATTTGTAACCATTATA
AGCTGCAATAAACAAGTTAACAACAACAATTGCATTCATTTTATGTTTCAGGTTCAGGGGGAGGTGTGGG
AGGTTTTTTAAAGCAAGTAAAACCTCTACAAATGTGGTAGCGGCCGCGGAATGTGTGTCAGTAAAACCTC
TACAAATGTGGTAGCGGCCGCAGGTAGATAAGTAGCATGGCGGGTTAATCATTAACTACAAGGAACCCCT
AGTGATGGAGTTGGCCACTCCCTCTCTGCGCGCTCGCTCGCTCACTGAGGCCGGGCGACCAAAGGTCGCC
CGACGCCCGGGCTTTGCCCGGGCGGCCTCAGTGAGCGAGCGAGCGCGCAGCCTTAATTAACCTAATTCAC
TGGCCGTCGTTTTACAACGTCGTGACTGGGAAAACCCTGGCGTTACCCAACTTAATCGCCTTGCAGCACA
TCCCCCTTTCGCCAGCTGGCGTAATAGCGAAGAGGCCCGCACCGATCGCCCTTCCCAACAGTTGCGCAGC
CTGAATGGCGAATGGG
[124 nt withheld, positions 4987-5110]
C
[91 nt withheld, positions 5112-5202]
A
[49 nt withheld, positions 5204-5252]
CCTTTGACGTTGGAGTCCACGTTCTTT
[37 nt withheld, positions 5280-5316]
ACCCTATCTCGGTCTATTCTTTTGATTTATAAGGGATTTTGCCGATTTCGGCCTATTGGTTAAAAAATGA
GCTGATTTAACAAAAATTTAACGCGAATTTTAACAAAATATTAACGTTTATAATTTCAGGTGGCATCTTT
CGGGGAAATGTGCGCGGAACCCCTATTTGTTTATTTTTCTAAATACATTCAAATATGTATCCGCTCATGA
GACAATAACCCTGATAAATGCTTCAATAATATTGAAAAAGGAAGAGTATGAGTATTCAACATTTCCGTGT
CGCCCTTATTCCCTTTTTTGCGGCATTTTGCCTTCCTGTTTTTGCTCACCCAGAAACGCTGGTGAAAGTA
AAAGATGCTGAAGATCAGTTGGGTGCACGAGTGGGTTACATCGAACTGGATCTCAATAGTGGTAAGATCC
TTGAGAGTTTTCGCCCCGAAGAACGTTTTCCAATGATGAGCACTTTTAAAGTTCTGCTATGTGGCGCGGT
ATTATCCCGTATTGACGCCGGGCAAGAGCAACTCGGTCGCCGCATACACTATTCTCAGAATGACTTGGTT
GAGTACTCACCAGTCACAGAAAAGCATCTTACGGATGGCATGACAGTAAGAGAATTATGCAGTGCTGCCA
TAACCATGAGTGATAACACTGCGGCCAACTTACTTCTGACAACGATCGGAGGACCGAAGGAGCTAACCGC
TTTTTTGCACAACATGGGGGATCATGTAACTCGCCTTGATCGTTGGGAACCGGAGCTGAATGAAGCCATA
CCAAACGACGAGCGTGACACCACGATGCCTGTAGTAATGGTAACAACGTTGCGCAAACTATTAACTGGCG
AACTACTTACTCTAGCTTCCCGGCAACAATTAATAGACTGGATGGAGGCGGATAAAGTTGCAGGACCACT
TCTGCGCTCGGCCCTTCCGGCTGGCTGGTTTATTGCTGATAAATCTGGAGCCGGTGAGCGTGGGTCTCGC
GGTATCATTGCAGCACTGGGGCCAGATGGTAAGCCCTCCCGTATCGTAGTTATCTACACGACGGGGAGTC
AGGCAACTATGGATGAACGAAATAGACAGATCGCTGAGATAGGTGCCTCACTGATTAAGCATTGGTAACT
GTCAGACCAAGTTTACTCATATATACTTTAGATTGATTTAAAACTTCATTTTTAATTTAAAAGGATCTAG
GTGAAGATCCTTTTTGATAATCTCATGACCAAAATCCCTTAACGTGAGTTTTCGTTCCACTGAGCGTCAG
ACCCCGTAGAAAAGATCAAAGGATCTTCTTGAGATCCTTTTTTTCTGCGCGTAATCTGCTGCTTGCAAAC
AAAAAAACCACCGCTACCAGCGGTGGTTTGTTTGCCGGATCAAGAGCTACCAACTCTTTTTCCGAAGGTA
ACTGGCTTCAGCAGAGCGCAGATACCAAATACTGTCCTTCTAGTGTAGCCGTAGTTAGGCCACCACTTCA
AGAACTCTGTAGCACCGCCTACATACCTCGCTCTGCTAATCCTGTTACCAGTGGCTGCTGCCAGTGGCGA
TAAGTCGTGTCTTACCGGGTTGGACTCAAGACGATAGTTACCGGATAAGGCGCAGCGGTCGGGCTGAACG
GGGGGTTCGTGCACACAGCCCAGCTTGGAGCGAACGACCTACACCGAACTGAGATACCTACAGCGTGAGC
TATGAGAAAGCGCC
Features (pLannotate 1.2.2; 19 found; start..end, strand, type, name):
    366..458     +  CDS            lacI (fragment): lac repressor; lacI; The lac repressor binds to the lac operator to inhibit transcription in E. coli. This inhibition can be relieved by adding lactose or isopropyl-β-D-thiogalactopyranoside (IPTG).
    471..492     +  protein_bind   CAP binding site: CAP binding activates transcription in the presence of cAMP. E. coli catabolite activator protein
    507..537     +  promoter       lac promoter: promoter for the E. coli lac operon
    545..561     +  protein_bind   lac operator: The lac repressor binds to the lac operator to inhibit transcription in E. coli. This inhibition can be relieved by adding lactose or isopropyl-β-D-thiogalactopyranoside (IPTG). lac repressor encoded by lacI
    611..741     -  repeat_region  AAV2 ITR (fragment): inverted terminal repeat of adeno-associated virus serotype 2 inverted
    789..879     +  promoter       SV40 promoter (fragment): SV40 enhancer and early promoter
   1041..1418    +  enhancer       CMV enhancer: human cytomegalovirus immediate early enhancer
   1420..1619    +  promoter       CMV promoter: human cytomegalovirus (CMV) immediate early promoter
   1714..1846    +  intron         chimeric intron: chimera between introns from human β-globin and immunoglobulin heavy chain genes
   1933..4069    +  CDS            Cas9 (fragment): Cas9 (Csn1) endonuclease from the Streptococcus pyogenes Type II CRISPR/Cas system generates RNA-guided double strand breaks in DNA
   4069..4374    +  CDS            dnaB (fragment): DNAB_SYNY3 - Experimental evidence at protein level: Swiss-Prot protein existence level 1. Participates in initiation and elongation during chromosome replication; it exhibits DNA-dependent ATPase activity. From Synechocystis sp. (strain PCC 6803 / Kazusa).
   4417..4498    -  polyA_signal   SV40 poly(A) signal: SV40 polyadenylation signal
   4521..4589    -  CDS            large T antigen (fragment): large T antigen from SV40 (simian virus 40)
   4681..4811    +  repeat_region  AAV2 ITR (fragment): inverted terminal repeat of adeno-associated virus serotype 2 inverted
   4825..4982    +  CDS            lacZα (fragment): LacZα fragment of β-galactosidase; lacZ fragment
   4987..5415    +  rep_origin     f1 ori (sequence partly withheld): f1 bacteriophage origin of replication; arrow indicates direction of (+) strand synthesis
   5469..5573    +  promoter       AmpR promoter: bla
   5574..6434    +  CDS            AmpR: β-lactamase; bla; confers resistance to ampicillin, carbenicillin, and related antibiotics
   6605..183     +  rep_origin     ori (across the origin): high-copy-number ColE1/pMB1/pBR322/pUC origin of replication
