[The description below was written by a language model from this plasmid's Addgene catalogue record and pLannotate feature annotations shown in this document.]
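Description:
pAAV-SMVP-Cas9N is a 7,010 bp AAV transfer plasmid built on the pZac2.1 backbone, designed to express the N-terminal half of a split Cas9 in mammalian cells. It is propagated in E. coli through a high-copy ColE1/pUC-type origin and selected with ampicillin via the AmpR (β-lactamase) gene. The backbone also carries an f1 phage origin and remnants of the lac region (lacI and lacZα fragments, CAP site, lac promoter and operator), which play no part in the payload. A recombination-deficient strain is listed for growth, a common choice for plasmids carrying repeat-rich ITRs.

The expression cassette sits between two AAV2 inverted terminal repeats, the cis elements needed for replication and packaging of the intervening DNA into recombinant AAV particles. Within the ITRs, an SV40 promoter/enhancer fragment precedes the CMV enhancer and CMV immediate-early promoter, a combination that probably accounts for the "SMVP" name, although the record does not define the term. A chimeric β-globin/immunoglobulin intron follows, which generally improves transcript processing and expression. The coding region is a fragment of Streptococcus pyogenes Cas9 fused directly to a sequence annotated as a fragment of cyanobacterial DnaB. This likely represents a split-intein half used to join the two Cas9 halves by protein trans-splicing, but the record does not say so explicitly. An SV40 polyadenylation signal is annotated downstream of the coding region.

Splitting Cas9 keeps each half within the limited AAV packaging capacity. This construct would therefore be used with a partner vector supplying the C-terminal half and a guide RNA, neither of which is present here, for AAV-delivered CRISPR applications.
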