Addgene plasmid #80930: pAAV-SMVP-Cas9N
Purpose: Expresses Cas9N in mammalian cells.
Depositing lab: George Church. Depositing organization: Harvard University. Publication: A multifunctional AAV-CRISPR-Cas9 and its host response. Chew WL, Tabebordbar M, Cheng JK, Mali P, Wu EY, Ng AH, Zhu K, Wagers AJ, Church GM. Nat Methods. 2016 Sep 5. doi: 10.1038/nmeth.3993. PubMed 27595405.
Backbone
  Vector backbone: pZac2.1
  Backbone manufacturer: University of Pennsylvannia
  Backbone size w/o insert (bp): 3000
  Total vector size (bp): 7010
  Vector type: Mammalian Expression, AAV, CRISPR, Synthetic Biology
Growth in bacteria
  Bacterial resistance: Ampicillin, 100 μg/mL
  Growth temperature: 37°C
  Growth strain: NEB Stable
  Copy number: Unknown
Gene/Insert
  Gene/Insert name: Cas9N (alt name: Split-Cas9 N-terminal half)
  Species: Synthetic
Terms and licenses: Academic/Nonprofit Terms; Industry Terms: Not Available to Industry
How to cite: pAAV-SMVP-Cas9N was a gift from George Church (Addgene plasmid # 80930 ; http://n2t.net/addgene:80930 ; RRID:Addgene_80930)
