>Addgene plasmid #80930 | pAAV-SMVP-Cas9N | addgene partial sequence | sequence record 157803 | chim-int-F 5'-TCTTACTGACATCCACTTTGCC-3'
AAGCCGCTAGCGCTACCGGTCGCCACCATGGCCCCAAAGAAGAAGCGGAAGGTCGGTATCCACGGAGTCC
CAGCAGCCGACAAGAAGTACTCCATTGGGCTCGATATCGGCACAAACAGCGTCGGCTGGGCCGTCATTAC
GGACGAGTACAAGGTGCCGAGCAAAAAATTCAAAGTTCTGGGCAATACCGATCGCCACAGCATAAAGAAG
AACCTCATTGGCGCCCTCCTGTTCGACTCCGGGGAAACGGCCGAAGCCACGCGGCTCAAAAGAACAGCAC
GGCGCAGATATACCCGCAGAAAGAATCGGATCTGCTACCTGCAGGAGATCTTTAGTAATGAGATGGCTAA
GGTGGATGACTCTTTCTTCCATAGGCTGGAGGAGTCCTTTTTGGTGGAGGAGGATAAAAAGCACGAGCGC
CACCCAATCTTTGGCAATATCGTGGACGAGGTGGCGTACCATGAAAAGTACCCAACCATATATCATCTGA
GGAAGAAGCTTGTAGACAGTACTGATAAGGCTGACTTGCGGTTGATCTATCTCGCGCTGGCGCATATGAT
CAAATTTCGGGGACACTTCCTCATCGAGGGGGACCTGAACCCAGACAACAGCGATGTCGACAAACTCTTT
ATCCAACTGGTTCAGACTTACAATCAGCTTTTCGAAGAGAACCCGATCAACGCATCCGGAGTTGACGCCA
AAGCAATCCTGAGCGCTAGGCTGTCCAAATCCCGGCGGCTCGAAAACCTCATCGCACAGCTCCCTGG
