>Addgene plasmid #80930 | pAAV-SMVP-Cas9N | addgene partial sequence | sequence record 157806 | EBV-rev 5'-GTGGTTTGTCCAAACTCATC-3'
GGATTCTCCTAGGCAGAGCCAGGTAATCTCCAGGCTGGAGTTCATCGACTCGTTTCCAGCCCTGAGGTGT
GAGAAATCGGTGGTTGGCAGTGGCCCTAATGGATCTCCCCAGTCTAGTGGTGAGGCGGTACACAGGTTTG
ATGCCGGTACAGAAAGCTCTACTCACTCTAGCCCTCTCCAGGCGGTAAGTCTGAGGATTCAGAGCCCACA
CGGAAAAATTCTGCTGTGACACCAGTTCTCTAATAGGCACTCGTCGTCCATCGGCCAGGGTAATGAGAGT
ATCGCCAGCCAGACAAACTTGTGCTTTCTGGATGTCCTCCTTAAAGGTGAGAGAGTCATCATGGATCAAC
TGCATGAAGTTCCGGTTGGCAAATCCATCGGACTTAAGAAAATCCAGGATTGTCTTTCCACTCTGCTTGT
CTCGGATCCCATTGATCAGTTTTCTTGACAGCCGCCCCCATCCTGTATATCGGCGCCTCTTGAGCTGTTT
CATGACTTTGTCGTCGAAGAGATGAGCGTAAGTTTTCAAGCGTTCTTCAATCATCTCCCTATCTTCAAAC
AACGTAAGGGTGAGGACAATGTCCTCAAGAATGTCCTCGTTCTCCTCATTGTCCAGGAAGTCCTTGTCTT
TAATGATTTTCAGGAGATCGTGATACGTTCCCAGGGATGCGTTGAAGCGATCCTCCACTCCGCTGATTTC
AACAGAGTCGAAACATTCAATCTTTTTGAAATAGTCTTCTTTGAGCTGTTTCACGGTAACTTTCCGGTTC
GTCTTGAAGAGGAGGTCCACGATAGCTTT
